Addgene plasmid #49729: pVRc02_915
Depositing lab: Christopher Voigt. Depositing organization: University of California, San Francisco (UCSF). Publication: Design of orthogonal genetic switches based on a crosstalk map of sigmas, anti-sigmas, and promoters. Rhodius VA, Segall-Shapiro TH, Sharon BD, Ghodasara A, Orlova E, Tabakh H, Burkhardt DH, Clancy K, Peterson TC, Gross CA, Voigt CA. Mol Syst Biol. 2013 Oct 29;9:702. doi: 10.1038/msb.2013.58. PubMed 24169405.
Backbone
  Vector backbone: pVRc
  Vector type: Bacterial Expression, Synthetic Biology
Growth in bacteria
  Bacterial resistance: Chloramphenicol, 25 μg/mL
  Growth temperature: 37°C
  Growth strain: DH10B
  Copy number: Low Copy
Gene/Insert
  Gene/Insert name: AS02_915
  Species: Shewanella amazonensis SB2B
  Mutation: Codon optimized for E.coli
  Promoter: pLux
  Cloning method: Restriction Enzyme; 5′ cloning site NdeI (not destroyed); 3′ cloning site BamHI (not destroyed)
  Sequencing primers: 5′ GCGCTATCATGCCATACC; 3′ GTTTCACTTCTGAGTTCGGC
Terms and licenses: Academic/Nonprofit Terms; Industry Terms: Not Available to Industry
How to cite: pVRc02_915 was a gift from Christopher Voigt (Addgene plasmid # 49729 ; http://n2t.net/addgene:49729 ; RRID:Addgene_49729)
