[The description below was written by a language model from this plasmid's Addgene catalogue record and pLannotate feature annotations shown in this document.]
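Description:
pVRc02_915 is a low-copy bacterial expression plasmid built on the pVRc backbone for synthetic biology work in E. coli. It is maintained under chloramphenicol selection, conferred by a cat gene with its own promoter followed by a his operon terminator. Replication relies on a complete p15A origin, which is compatible with ColE1-type plasmids and so allows the construct to coexist with other plasmids in the same cell. An f1 phage origin is also annotated. The short ColE1-type ori, RSF ori, bom, TcR and tet promoter hits are only fragments, probably vestiges of the parental vectors rather than functional elements.

The payload is AS02_915, an insert derived from Shewanella amazonensis SB2B and codon-optimized for E. coli, cloned between retained NdeI and BamHI sites under the pLux promoter. Its name and the associated publication on crosstalk between sigmas, anti-sigmas and promoters suggest that it encodes an anti-sigma factor, although the record does not state its function explicitly. The automated feature table does not annotate either the insert or pLux. They presumably lie in the unannotated region upstream of the 5S rRNA segment and the rrnB T1 and T2 terminators, which would end transcription of the cassette. The plasmid also carries luxR from Aliivibrio fischeri, adjacent to a lacI promoter fragment that appears to drive it. LuxR binds the acyl-homoserine lactone autoinducer and activates pLux, so insert expression can be induced by adding that signal. The construct is suited to titratable expression of the anti-sigma component alongside compatible plasmids when building and testing orthogonal genetic switches.
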