Features (pLannotate 1.2.2; 16 found; start..end, strand, type, name):
    685..800     +  ncRNA          5S rRNA: Accession: RF00001 - 5S ribosomal RNA
    804..890     +  terminator     rrnB T1 terminator: Escherichia coli rrnB; transcription terminator T1 from the E. coli rrnB gene
    982..1009    +  terminator     rrnB T2 terminator: transcription terminator T2 from the E. coli rrnB gene
   1028..1117    +  promoter       AmpR promoter: bla
   1191..1288    +  promoter       cat promoter: promoter of the E. coli cat gene encoding chloramphenicol acetyltransferase
   1289..1945    +  CDS            cat: CAT_ECOLX - Experimental evidence at protein level: Swiss-Prot protein existence level 1. This enzyme is an effector of chloramphenicol resistance in bacteria. From Escherichia coli. This protein is used as a marker in many commonly used cloning vectors, such as pACYC184.
   1959..2018    +  terminator     his operon terminator: This putative transcriptin terminator from the E. coli his operon has a 2-bp deletion introduced during synthesis. Its efficiency has not been determined.
   2090..2545    +  rep_origin     f1 ori (sequence partly withheld): f1 bacteriophage origin of replication; arrow indicates direction of (+) strand synthesis
   2656..2889    +  rep_origin     ori (fragment): high-copy-number ColE1/pMB1/pBR322/pUC origin of replication
   3102..3123    +  misc_feature   bom (fragment): basis of mobility region from pBR322
   3222..3277    -  rep_origin     RSF ori (fragment): Plasmids containing the RSF 1030 origin of replication can be propagated in E. coli cells that contain additional plasmids with compatible origins.
   3365..3910    -  rep_origin     p15A ori: Plasmids containing the medium-copy-number p15A origin of replication can be propagated in E. coli cells that contain a second plasmid with the ColE1 origin.
   3943..4063    -  CDS            TcR (fragment): tetracycline efflux protein; tet; confers resistance to tetracycline
   4073..4091    +  promoter       tet promoter (fragment): E. coli promoter for tetracycline efflux protein gene
   4187..4936    -  CDS            luxR: LUXR_ALIFS - Experimental evidence at protein level: Swiss-Prot protein existence level 1. Transcriptional activator of the bioluminescence operon. Binds to the OHHL autoinducer. From Aliivibrio fischeri (Vibrio fischeri).
   4937..5010    -  promoter       lacI promoter (fragment): lacI
>Addgene plasmid #49729 | pVRc02_915 | depositor full sequence | sequence record 74536 | pVRc02_915 sequence 5149 bps
ATGGAAAAAACCGGTCAAGAATGGGTTAGCGCAAGCGTTGATGGTGAAACCGATCGTCAGACCCTGGCAG
AACTGGCAGCAGATACCGATAGCCATGCAAAATGGCAGCGTTATCATCTGATGGGTGATGCAATGCGTGA
TGAACTGCCGCAGGCAATGCCGCTGGATCTGAGCGCACGTATTGCAGCAGCACTGGAAGATGAACCGACC
ATTCTGGCACCGAAAGTTGAACGTGAAGCAACCCAGGCACCGAGCCGTGCAGTTGTTGTTCCGTTTATGC
GTCAGCTGGGTCAGTATGGTATTGCAGCCGCAGTTGCACTGATGGCAGTTGTTGGTGTTCAGAATTATCA
GAGCACCCAGGATGATGCACCGCTGCCGGTTCTGAATACCCGTCCGCTGGTTGGCACCGCAACACCGGTT
AGCCTGCAGACCGGTCCGGTTGCAAATCAGAATCAGGGTAATGCAAATGATCAGCTGCTGGAACAGCGTC
GTCGTATTAATGCATATCTGCAGGATCACATGCTGCAGCAGCGTCTGAATACCGGTGCCGTTGTTGATGA
TAATTCAGAAGTTACCCCGATTCCGGTTAATCGTTAAGGATCCCTGTTTTGGCGGATGAGAGAAGATTTT
CAGCCTGATACAGATTAAATCAGAACGCAGAAGCGGTCTGATAAAACAGAATTTGCCTGGCGGCAGTAGC
GCGGTGGTCCCACCTGACCCCATGCCGAACTCAGAAGTGAAACGCCGTAGCGCCGATGGTAGTGTGGGGT
CTCCCCATGCGAGAGTAGGGAACTGCCAGGCATCAAATAAAACGAAAGGCTCAGTCGAAAGACTGGGCCT
TTCGTTTTATCTGTTGTTTGTCGGTGAACGCTCTCCTGAGTAGGACAAATCCGCCGGGAGCGGATTTGAA
CGTTGCGAAGCAACGGCCCGGAGGGTGGCGGGCAGGACGCCCGCCATAAACTGCCAGGCATCAAATTAAG
CAGAAGGCCATCCTGACGGATGGCCTTTTTGCGTTTCTACAAACTCTTTTGTTTATTTTTCTAAATACAT
TCAAATATGTATCCGCTCATGAGACAATAACCCTGATAAATGCTTCAATAATATTGAAAAAGGAAGACTA
TGAGTATTCAACATTTCCGTGTCTGCTTACATAAACAGTAATACAAGGGGTGTTTACTAGAGGTTGATCG
GGCACGTAAGAGGTTCCAACTTTCACCATAATGAAATAAGATCACTACCGGGCGTATTTTTTGAGTTATC
GAGATTTTCAGGAGCTAAGGAAGCTAAAATGGAGAAAAAAATCACGGGATATACCACCGTTGATATATCC
CAATGGCATCGTAAAGAACATTTTGAGGCATTTCAGTCAGTTGCTCAATGTACCTATAACCAGACCGTTC
AGCTGGATATTACGGCCTTTTTAAAGACCGTAAAGAAAAATAAGCACAAGTTTTATCCGGCCTTTATTCA
CATTCTTGCCCGCCTGATGAACGCTCACCCGGAGTTTCGTATGGCCATGAAAGACGGTGAGCTGGTGATC
TGGGATAGTGTTCACCCTTGTTACACCGTTTTCCATGAGCAAACTGAAACGTTTTCGTCCCTCTGGAGTG
AATACCACGACGATTTCCGGCAGTTTCTCCACATATATTCGCAAGATGTGGCGTGTTACGGTGAAAACCT
GGCCTATTTCCCTAAAGGGTTTATTGAGAATATGTTTTTTGTCTCAGCCAATCCCTGGGTGAGTTTCACC
AGTTTTGATTTAAACGTGGCCAATATGGACAACTTCTTCGCCCCCGTTTTCACGATGGGCAAATATTATA
CGCAAGGCGACAAGGTGCTGATGCCGCTGGCGATCCAGGTTCATCATGCCGTTTGTGATGGCTTCCATGT
CGGCCGCATGCTTAATGAATTACAACAGTACTGTGATGAGTGGCAGGGCGGGGCGTAATAATACTAGCTC
CGGCAAAAAAACGGGCAAGGTGTCACCACCCTGCCCTTTTTCTTTAAAACCGAAAAGATTACTTCGCGTT
TGCCACCTGACGTCTAAGCTGTCAGACCAAGTTTACTCATATATACTTTAGATTGATT
[125 nt withheld, positions 2089-2213]
C
[141 nt withheld, positions 2215-2355]
CCTTTGACGTTGGAGTCCACGTTCTTTAATAGTGGACTCTTGTTCCAAACTTGAACAACACTCAACCCTA
TCTCGGGCTATTCTTTTGATTTATAAGGGATTTTGCCGATTTCGGCCTATTGGTTAAAAAATGAGCTGAT
TTAACAAAAATTTAACGCGAATTTTAACAAAATATTAACGTTTACAATTTAAAAGGATCTAGGTGAAGAT
CCTTTTTGATAATCTCATGACCAAAATCCCTTAACGTGAGTTTTCGTTCCACTGAGCGTCAGACCCCGTA
GAAAAGATCAAAGGATCTTCTTGAGATCCTTTTTTTCTGCGCGTAATCTGCTGCTTGCAAACAAAAAAAC
CACCGCTACCAGCGGTGGTTTGTTTGCCGGATCAAGAGCTACCAACTCTTTTTCCGAAGGTAACTGGCTT
CAGCAGAGCGCAGATACCAAATACTGTCCTTCTAGTGTAGCCGTAGTTAGGCCACCACTTCAAGAACTCT
GTAGCACCGCCTACATACCTCGCTCTGCTAATCCTGTTACCAGTCAGGCATTTGAGAAGCACACGGTCAC
ACTGCTTCCGGTAGTCAATAAACCGGTAAACCAGCAATAGACATAAGCGGCTATTTAACGACCCTGCCCT
GAACCGACGACCGGGTCGAATTTGCTTTCGAATTTCTGCCATTCATCCGCTTATTATCACTTATTCAGGC
GTAGCACCAGGCGTTTAAGGGCACCAATAACTGCCTTAAAAAAAGCTAGCGGAGTGTATACTGGCTTACT
ATGTTGGCACTGATGAGGGTGTCAGTGAAGTGCTTCATGTGGCAGGAGAAAAAAGGCTGCACCGGTGCGT
CAGCAGAATATGTGATACAGGATATATTCCGCTTCCTCGCTCACTGACTCGCTACGCTCGGTCGTTCGAC
TGCGGCGAGCGGAAATGGCTTACGAACGGGGCGGAGATTTCCTGGAAGATGCCAGGAAGATACTTAACAG
GGAAGTGAGAGGGCCGCGGCAAAGCCGTTTTTCCATAGGCTCCGCCCCCCTGACAAGCATCACGAAATCT
GACGCTCAAATCAGTGGTGGCGAAACCCGACAGGACTATAAAGATACCAGGCGTTTCCCCCTGGCGGCTC
CCTCGTGCGCTCTCCTGTTCCTGCCTTTCGGTTTACCGGTGTCATTCCGCTGTTATGGCCGCGTTTGTCT
CATTCCACGCCTGACACTCAGTTCCGGGTAGGCAGTTCGCTCCAAGCTGGACTGTATGCACGAACCCCCC
GTTCAGTCCGACCGCTGCGCCTTATCCGGTAACTATCGTCTTGAGTCCAACCCGGAAAGACATGCAAAAG
CACCACTGGCAGCAGCCACTGGTAATTGATTTAGAGGAGTTAGTCTTGAAGTCATGCGCCGGTTAAGGCT
AAACTGAAAGGACAAGTTTTGGTGACTGCGCTCCTCCAAGCCAGTTACCTCGGTTCAAAGAGTTGGTAGC
TCAGAGAACCTTCGAAAAACCGCCCTGCAAGGCGGTTTTTTCGTTTTCAGAGCAAGAGATTACGCGCAGA
CCAAAACGATCTCAAGAAGATCATCTTATTAATCAGATAAAATATTTGCTCATGAGCCCGAAGTGGCGAG
CCCGATCTTCCCCATCGGTGATGTCGGCGATATAGGCGCCAGCAACCGCACCTGTGGCGCCGGTGATGCC
GGCCACGATGCGTCCGGCGTAGAGGATCTGCTCATGTTTGACAGCTTATCATCGATGCATAATGTGCCTG
TCAAATGGACGAAGCAGGGATTCTGCAAACCCTATGCTACTCCCTCGAGCCGTCAATTGTCTGATTCGTT
ACCAATTATTAATTTTTAAAGTATGGGCAATCAATTGCTCCTGTTAAAATTGCTTTAGAAATACTTTGGC
AGCGGTTTGTTGTATTGAGTTTCATTTGCGCATTGGTTAAATGGAAAGTGACAGTACGCTCACTGCAACC
TAATATTTTTGAAATATCCCAAGAGCTTTTTCCTTCGCATGCCCACGCTAAACATTCTTTTTCTCTTTTG
GTTAAATCGTTGTTTGATTTATTATTTGCTATATTTATTTTTCGATAATTATCAACTAGAGAAGGAACAA
TTAATGGTATGTTCATACACGCATGTAAAAATAAACTATCTATATAGTTGTCTTTTTCTGAATGTGCAAA
ACTAAGCATTCCGAAGCCATTGTTAGCCGTATGAATAGGGAAACTAAACCCAGTGATAAGACCTGATGTT
TTCGCTTCTTTAATTACATTTGGAGATTTTTTATTTACAGCATTGTTTTCAAATATATTCCAATTAATTG
GTGAATGATTGGAGTTAGAATAATCTACTATAGGATCATATTTTATTAAATTAGCGTCATCATAATATTG
CCTCCATTTTTTAGGGTAATTATCTAGGATTGAAATATCAGATTTAACCATAGAATGAGGATAAATGATC
GCGAGTAAATAATATTCACAATGTACCATTTTAGTCATATCAGATAAGCATTGATTAATATCATTATTGC
TTCTACAAGCTTTAATTTTATTAATTATTCTGTATGTGTCGTCGGCATTTATGTTTTTCATATTCACCAC
CCTGAATTGACTCTCTTCCGGGCGCTATCATGCCATACCGCGAAAGGTTTTGCGCCATTCGATGGCGCGC
CGCTTCGTCAGGCCACATAGCTTTCTTGTTCTGATCGGAACGATCGTTGGCTGACCTGTAGGATCGTACA
GGTTTACGCAAGAAAATGGTTTGTTATAGTCGAATAAATACTAGAGAAAGAGGAGAAATACCAT
