>Addgene plasmid #49729 | pVRc02_915 | depositor partial sequence | sequence record 74136 | AS gene
ATGGAAAAAACCGGTCAAGAATGGGTTAGCGCAAGCGTTGATGGTGAAACCGATCGTCAGACCCTGGCAG
AACTGGCAGCAGATACCGATAGCCATGCAAAATGGCAGCGTTATCATCTGATGGGTGATGCAATGCGTGA
TGAACTGCCGCAGGCAATGCCGCTGGATCTGAGCGCACGTATTGCAGCAGCACTGGAAGATGAACCGACC
ATTCTGGCACCGAAAGTTGAACGTGAAGCAACCCAGGCACCGAGCCGTGCAGTTGTTGTTCCGTTTATGC
GTCAGCTGGGTCAGTATGGTATTGCAGCCGCAGTTGCACTGATGGCAGTTGTTGGTGTTCAGAATTATCA
GAGCACCCAGGATGATGCACCGCTGCCGGTTCTGAATACCCGTCCGCTGGTTGGCACCGCAACACCGGTT
AGCCTGCAGACCGGTCCGGTTGCAAATCAGAATCAGGGTAATGCAAATGATCAGCTGCTGGAACAGCGTC
GTCGTATTAATGCATATCTGCAGGATCACATGCTGCAGCAGCGTCTGAATACCGGTGCCGTTGTTGATGA
TAATTCAGAAGTTACCCCGATTCCGGTTAATCGTTAA
