>Addgene plasmid #49729 | pVRc02_915 | depositor partial sequence | sequence record 74137 | pVRc backbone
GGATCCCTGTTTTGGCGGATGAGAGAAGATTTTCAGCCTGATACAGATTAAATCAGAACGCAGAAGCGGT
CTGATAAAACAGAATTTGCCTGGCGGCAGTAGCGCGGTGGTCCCACCTGACCCCATGCCGAACTCAGAAG
TGAAACGCCGTAGCGCCGATGGTAGTGTGGGGTCTCCCCATGCGAGAGTAGGGAACTGCCAGGCATCAAA
TAAAACGAAAGGCTCAGTCGAAAGACTGGGCCTTTCGTTTTATCTGTTGTTTGTCGGTGAACGCTCTCCT
GAGTAGGACAAATCCGCCGGGAGCGGATTTGAACGTTGCGAAGCAACGGCCCGGAGGGTGGCGGGCAGGA
CGCCCGCCATAAACTGCCAGGCATCAAATTAAGCAGAAGGCCATCCTGACGGATGGCCTTTTTGCGTTTC
TACAAACTCTTTTGTTTATTTTTCTAAATACATTCAAATATGTATCCGCTCATGAGACAATAACCCTGAT
AAATGCTTCAATAATATTGAAAAAGGAAGACTATGAGTATTCAACATTTCCGTGTCTGCTTACATAAACA
GTAATACAAGGGGTGTTTACTAGAGGTTGATCGGGCACGTAAGAGGTTCCAACTTTCACCATAATGAAAT
AAGATCACTACCGGGCGTATTTTTTGAGTTATCGAGATTTTCAGGAGCTAAGGAAGCTAAAATGGAGAAA
AAAATCACGGGATATACCACCGTTGATATATCCCAATGGCATCGTAAAGAACATTTTGAGGCATTTCAGT
CAGTTGCTCAATGTACCTATAACCAGACCGTTCAGCTGGATATTACGGCCTTTTTAAAGACCGTAAAGAA
AAATAAGCACAAGTTTTATCCGGCCTTTATTCACATTCTTGCCCGCCTGATGAACGCTCACCCGGAGTTT
CGTATGGCCATGAAAGACGGTGAGCTGGTGATCTGGGATAGTGTTCACCCTTGTTACACCGTTTTCCATG
AGCAAACTGAAACGTTTTCGTCCCTCTGGAGTGAATACCACGACGATTTCCGGCAGTTTCTCCACATATA
TTCGCAAGATGTGGCGTGTTACGGTGAAAACCTGGCCTATTTCCCTAAAGGGTTTATTGAGAATATGTTT
TTTGTCTCAGCCAATCCCTGGGTGAGTTTCACCAGTTTTGATTTAAACGTGGCCAATATGGACAACTTCT
TCGCCCCCGTTTTCACGATGGGCAAATATTATACGCAAGGCGACAAGGTGCTGATGCCGCTGGCGATCCA
GGTTCATCATGCCGTTTGTGATGGCTTCCATGTCGGCCGCATGCTTAATGAATTACAACAGTACTGTGAT
GAGTGGCAGGGCGGGGCGTAATAATACTAGCTCCGGCAAAAAAACGGGCAAGGTGTCACCACCCTGCCCT
TTTTCTTTAAAACCGAAAAGATTACTTCGCGTTTGCCACCTGACGTCTAAGCTGTCAGACCAAGTTTACT
CATATATACTTTAGATTGATT
[125 nt withheld, positions 1492-1616]
C
[141 nt withheld, positions 1618-1758]
CCTTTGACGTTGGAGTCCACGTTCTTTAATAGTGGACTCTTGTTCCAAACTTGAACAACACTCAACCCTA
TCTCGGGCTATTCTTTTGATTTATAAGGGATTTTGCCGATTTCGGCCTATTGGTTAAAAAATGAGCTGAT
TTAACAAAAATTTAACGCGAATTTTAACAAAATATTAACGTTTACAATTTAAAAGGATCTAGGTGAAGAT
CCTTTTTGATAATCTCATGACCAAAATCCCTTAACGTGAGTTTTCGTTCCACTGAGCGTCAGACCCCGTA
GAAAAGATCAAAGGATCTTCTTGAGATCCTTTTTTTCTGCGCGTAATCTGCTGCTTGCAAACAAAAAAAC
CACCGCTACCAGCGGTGGTTTGTTTGCCGGATCAAGAGCTACCAACTCTTTTTCCGAAGGTAACTGGCTT
CAGCAGAGCGCAGATACCAAATACTGTCCTTCTAGTGTAGCCGTAGTTAGGCCACCACTTCAAGAACTCT
GTAGCACCGCCTACATACCTCGCTCTGCTAATCCTGTTACCAGTCAGGCATTTGAGAAGCACACGGTCAC
ACTGCTTCCGGTAGTCAATAAACCGGTAAACCAGCAATAGACATAAGCGGCTATTTAACGACCCTGCCCT
GAACCGACGACCGGGTCGAATTTGCTTTCGAATTTCTGCCATTCATCCGCTTATTATCACTTATTCAGGC
GTAGCACCAGGCGTTTAAGGGCACCAATAACTGCCTTAAAAAAAGCTAGCGGAGTGTATACTGGCTTACT
ATGTTGGCACTGATGAGGGTGTCAGTGAAGTGCTTCATGTGGCAGGAGAAAAAAGGCTGCACCGGTGCGT
CAGCAGAATATGTGATACAGGATATATTCCGCTTCCTCGCTCACTGACTCGCTACGCTCGGTCGTTCGAC
TGCGGCGAGCGGAAATGGCTTACGAACGGGGCGGAGATTTCCTGGAAGATGCCAGGAAGATACTTAACAG
GGAAGTGAGAGGGCCGCGGCAAAGCCGTTTTTCCATAGGCTCCGCCCCCCTGACAAGCATCACGAAATCT
GACGCTCAAATCAGTGGTGGCGAAACCCGACAGGACTATAAAGATACCAGGCGTTTCCCCCTGGCGGCTC
CCTCGTGCGCTCTCCTGTTCCTGCCTTTCGGTTTACCGGTGTCATTCCGCTGTTATGGCCGCGTTTGTCT
CATTCCACGCCTGACACTCAGTTCCGGGTAGGCAGTTCGCTCCAAGCTGGACTGTATGCACGAACCCCCC
GTTCAGTCCGACCGCTGCGCCTTATCCGGTAACTATCGTCTTGAGTCCAACCCGGAAAGACATGCAAAAG
CACCACTGGCAGCAGCCACTGGTAATTGATTTAGAGGAGTTAGTCTTGAAGTCATGCGCCGGTTAAGGCT
AAACTGAAAGGACAAGTTTTGGTGACTGCGCTCCTCCAAGCCAGTTACCTCGGTTCAAAGAGTTGGTAGC
TCAGAGAACCTTCGAAAAACCGCCCTGCAAGGCGGTTTTTTCGTTTTCAGAGCAAGAGATTACGCGCAGA
CCAAAACGATCTCAAGAAGATCATCTTATTAATCAGATAAAATATTTGCTCATGAGCCCGAAGTGGCGAG
CCCGATCTTCCCCATCGGTGATGTCGGCGATATAGGCGCCAGCAACCGCACCTGTGGCGCCGGTGATGCC
GGCCACGATGCGTCCGGCGTAGAGGATCTGCTCATGTTTGACAGCTTATCATCGATGCATAATGTGCCTG
TCAAATGGACGAAGCAGGGATTCTGCAAACCCTATGCTACTCCCTCGAGCCGTCAATTGTCTGATTCGTT
ACCAATTATTAATTTTTAAAGTATGGGCAATCAATTGCTCCTGTTAAAATTGCTTTAGAAATACTTTGGC
AGCGGTTTGTTGTATTGAGTTTCATTTGCGCATTGGTTAAATGGAAAGTGACAGTACGCTCACTGCAACC
TAATATTTTTGAAATATCCCAAGAGCTTTTTCCTTCGCATGCCCACGCTAAACATTCTTTTTCTCTTTTG
GTTAAATCGTTGTTTGATTTATTATTTGCTATATTTATTTTTCGATAATTATCAACTAGAGAAGGAACAA
TTAATGGTATGTTCATACACGCATGTAAAAATAAACTATCTATATAGTTGTCTTTTTCTGAATGTGCAAA
ACTAAGCATTCCGAAGCCATTGTTAGCCGTATGAATAGGGAAACTAAACCCAGTGATAAGACCTGATGTT
TTCGCTTCTTTAATTACATTTGGAGATTTTTTATTTACAGCATTGTTTTCAAATATATTCCAATTAATTG
GTGAATGATTGGAGTTAGAATAATCTACTATAGGATCATATTTTATTAAATTAGCGTCATCATAATATTG
CCTCCATTTTTTAGGGTAATTATCTAGGATTGAAATATCAGATTTAACCATAGAATGAGGATAAATGATC
GCGAGTAAATAATATTCACAATGTACCATTTTAGTCATATCAGATAAGCATTGATTAATATCATTATTGC
TTCTACAAGCTTTAATTTTATTAATTATTCTGTATGTGTCGTCGGCATTTATGTTTTTCATATTCACCAC
CCTGAATTGACTCTCTTCCGGGCGCTATCATGCCATACCGCGAAAGGTTTTGCGCCATTCGATGGCGCGC
CGCTTCGTCAGGCCACATAGCTTTCTTGTTCTGATCGGAACGATCGTTGGCTGACCTGTAGGATCGTACA
GGTTTACGCAAGAAAATGGTTTGTTATAGTCGAATAAATACTAGAGAAAGAGGAGAAATACCAT
