>Addgene plasmid #49729 | pVRc02_915 | addgene partial sequence | sequence record 77185 | pTrcHis_rev
AAACAGGGATCCTTAACGATTAACCGGAATCGGGGTAACTTCTGAATTATCATCAACAACGGCACCGGTA
TTCAGACGCTGCTGCAGCATGTGATCCTGCAGATATGCATTAATACGACGACGCTGTTCCAGCAGCTGAT
CATTTGCATTACCCTGATTCTGATTTGCAACCGGACCGGTCTGCAGGCTAACCGGTGTTGCGGTGCCAAC
CAGCGGACGGGTATTCAGAACCGGCAGCGGTGCATCATCCTGGGTGCTCTGATAATTCTGAACACCAACA
ACTGCCATCAGTGCAACTGCGGCTGCAATACCATACTGACCCAGCTGACGCATAAACGGAACAACAACTG
CACGGCTCGGTGCCTGGGTTGCTTCACGTTCAACTTTCGGTGCCAGAATGGTCGGTTCATCTTCCAGTGC
TGCTGCAATACGTGCGCTCAGATCCAGCGGCATTGCCTGCGGCAGTTCATCACGCATTGCATCACCCATC
AGATGATAACGCTGCCATTTTGCATGGCTATCGGTATCTGCTGCCAGTTCTGCCAGGGTCTGACGATCGG
TTTCACCATCAACGCTTGCGCTAACCCATTCTTGACCGGTTTTTTCCATATGGTATTTCTCCTCTTTCTC
TAGTATTTATTCGACTATAACAAACCATTTTCTTGCGTAAACCTGTACGATCCTACAGGTCAGCCAACGA
TCGTTCCGATCAGAACAAGAAAGCTATGTGGCCTGACGAAGCGGCGCGCCATCGAATGGCGCAAAACCTT
TCGCGGTATGGCATGATAGCGCCCGGAAGAGAGTCAATTCAGGGTGGTGAATATGAAAAACATAAATGCC
GACGACACATACAGAATAATTAATAAAATTAAAGCTTGTAGAAGCAATAATGATATTAATCAATGCTTAT
CTGATATGACTAAAATGG
