>Addgene plasmid #49729 | pVRc02_915 | addgene partial sequence | sequence record 77291 | pBRrevBam 5'-GGTGATGTCGGCGATATAGG-3'
CGGTGATGCCGGCCACGATGCGTCCGGCGTAGAGGATCTGCTCATGTTTGACAGCTTATCATCGATGCAT
AATGTGCCTGTCAAATGGACGAAGCAGGGATTCTGCAAACCCTATGCTACTCCCTCGAGCCGTCAATTGT
CTGATTCGTTACCAATTATTAATTTTTAAAGTATGGGCAATCAATTGCTCCTGTTAAAATTGCTTTAGAA
ATACTTTGGCAGCGGTTTGTTGTATTGAGTTTCATTTGCGCATTGGTTAAATGGAAAGTGACAGTACGCT
CACTGCAACCTAATATTTTTGAAATATCCCAAGAGCTTTTTCCTTCGCATGCCCACGCTAAACATTCTTT
TTCTCTTTTGGTTAAATCGTTGTTTGATTTATTATTTGCTATATTTATTTTTCGATAATTATCAACTAGA
GAAGGAACAATTAATGGTATGTTCATACACGCATGTAAAAATAAACTATCTATATAGTTGTCTTTTTCTG
AATGTGCAAAACTAAGCATTCCGAAGCCATTGTTAGCCGTATGAATAGGGAAACTAAACCCAGTGATAAG
ACCTGATGTTTTCGCTTCTTTAATTACATTTGGAGATTTTTTATTTACAGCATTGTTTTCAAATATATTC
CAATTAATTGGTGAATGATTGGAGTTAGAATAATCTACTATAGGATCATATTTTATTAAATTAGCGTCAT
CATAATATTGCCTCCATTTTTTAGGGTAATTATCTAGGATTGAAATATCAGATTTAACCATAGAATGAGG
ATAAATGATCGCGAGTAAATAATATTCACAATGTACCATTTTAGTCATATCAGATAAGCATTGATTAATA
TCATTATTGCTTCTACAAGCTTTAATTTTATTAATTATTCTGTATGTGTCGTCGGCATTTATGTTTTTCA
TATTCACCACCCTGAATTGACTCTCTTCCGGGCGCTATCATGCCATACCGCGAAAGGTTTTGCGCCATTC
